>Addgene plasmid #101066 | pNO4 | depositor full sequence | sequence record 190500 | pNO4 sequence 4142 bps
GACGCAGGAAATGTCTAGCATGATTTACAGTATAGGTGTAAGCTGTAATTTACATGTAAAGAAATAAAAA
GGGAGGTTACAACCTATGCGTAAAGGCGAAGAGCTGTTCACTGGTGTCGTCCCTATTCTGGTGGAACTGG
ATGGTGATGTCAACGGTCATAAGTTTTCCGTGCGTGGCGAGGGTGAAGGTGACGCAACTAATGGTAAACT
GACGCTGAAGTTCATCTGTACTACTGGTAAACTGCCGGTACCTTGGCCGACTCTGGTAACGACGCTGACT
TATGGTGTTCAGTGCTTTGCTCGTTATCCGGACCATATGAAGCAGCATGACTTCTTCAAGTCCGCCATGC
CGGAAGGCTATGTGCAGGAACGCACGATTTCCTTTAAGGATGACGGCACGTACAAAACGCGTGCGGAAGT
GAAATTTGAAGGCGATACCCTGGTAAACCGCATTGAGCTGAAAGGCATTGACTTTAAAGAAGACGGCAAT
ATCCTGGGCCATAAGCTGGAATACAATTTTAACAGCCACAATGTTTACATCACCGCCGATAAACAAAAAA
ATGGCATTAAAGCGAATTTTAAAATTCGCCACAACGTGGAGGATGGCAGCGTGCAGCTGGCTGATCACTA
CCAGCAAAACACTCCAATCGGTGATGGTCCTGTTCTGCTGCCAGACAATCACTATCTGAGCACGCAAAGC
GTTCTGTCTAAAGATCCGAACGAGAAACGCGATCATATGGTTCTGCTGGAGTTCGTAACCGCAGCGGGCA
TCACGCATGGTATGGATGAACTGTACAAATGATGAGCCCGTATTTCGCGTAAGGATACTAGTAGCGGCCG
CTGCAGTCCGGCAAAAAAACGGGCAAGGTGTCACCACCCTGCCCTTTTTCTTTAAAACCGAAAAGATTAC
TTCGCGTTATGCAGGCTTCCTCGCTCACTGACTCGCTGCGCTCGGTCGTTCGGCTGCGGCGAGCGGTATC
AGCTCACTCAAAGGCGGTAATCTCGAGGTTACATTGTCGATCTGTTCATGGTGAACAGCTTTAAATGCAC
CAAAAACTCGTAAAAGCTCTGATGTATCTATCTTTTTTACACCGTTTTCATCTGTGCATATGGACAGTTT
TCCCTTTGATATCTAACGGTGAACAGTTGTTCTACTTTTGTTTGTTAGTCTTGATGCTTCACTGATAGAT
ACAAGAGCCATAAGAACCTCAGATCCTTCCGTATTTAGCCAGTATGTTCTCTAGTGTGGTTCGTTGTTTT
TGCGTGAGCCATGAGAACGAACCATTGAGATCATGCTTACTTTGCATGTCACTCAAAAATTTTGCCTCAA
AACTGGTGAGCTGAATTTTTGCAGTTAAAGCATCGTGTAGTGTTTTTCTTAGTCCGTTACGTAGGTAGGA
ATCTGATGTAATGGTTGTTGGTATTTTGTCACCATTCATTTTTATCTGGTTGTTCTCAAGTTCGGTTACG
AGATCCATTTGTCTATCTAGTTCAACTTGGAAAATCAACGTATCAGTCGGGCGGCCTCGCTTATCAACCA
CCAATTTCATATTGCTGTAAGTGTTTAAATCTTTACTTATTGGTTTCAAAACCCATTGGTTAAGCCTTTT
AAACTCATGGTAGTTATTTTCAAGCATTAACATGAACTTAAATTCATCAAGGCTAATCTCTATATTTGCC
TTGTGAGTTTTCTTTTGTGTTAGTTCTTTTAATAACCACTCATAAATCCTCATAGAGTATTTGTTTTCAA
AAGACTTAACATGTTCCAGATTATATTTTATGAATTTTTTTAACTGGAAAAGATAAGGCAATATCTCTTC
ACTAAAAACTAATTCTAATTTTTCGCTTGAGAACTTGGCATAGTTTGTCCACTGGAAAATCTCAAAGCCT
TTAACCAAAGGATTCCTGATTTCCACAGTTCTCGTCATCAGCTCTCTGGTTGCTTTAGCTAATACACCAT
AAGCATTTTCCCTACTGATGTTCATCATCTGAGCGTATTGGTTATAAGTGAACGATACCGTCCGTTCTTT
CCTTGTAGGGTTTTCAATCGTGGGGTTGAGTAGTGCCACACAGCATAAAATTAGCTTGGTTTCATGCTCC
GTTAAGTCATAGCGACTAATCGCTAGTTCATTTGCTTTGAAAACAACTAATTCAGACATACATCTCAATT
GGTCTAGGTGATTTTAATCACTATACCAATTGAGATGGGCTAGTCAATGATAATTACATGTCCTTTTCCT
TTGAGTTGTGGGTATCTGTAAATTCTGCTAGACCTTTGCTGGAAAACTTGTAAATTCTGCTAGACCCTCT
GTAAATTCCGCTAGACCTTTGTGTGTTTTTTTTGTTTATATTCAAGTGGTTATAATTTATAGAATAAAGA
AAGAATAAAAAAAGATAAAAAGAATAGATCCCAGCCCTGTGTATAACTCACTACTTTAGTCAGTTCCGCA
GTATTACAAAAGGATGTCGCAAACGCTGTTTGCTCCTCTACAAAACAGACCTTAAAACCCTAAAGGCTTA
AGTAGCACCCTCGCAAGCTCGGGCAAATCGCTGAATATTCCTTTTGTCTCCGACCATCAGGCACCTGAGT
CGCTGTCTTTTTCGTGACATTCAGTTCGCTGCGCTCACGGCTCTGGCAGTGAATGGGGGTAAATGGCACT
ACAGGCGCCTTTTATGGATTCATGCAAGGAAACTACCCATAATACAAGAAAAGCCCGTCACGGGCTTCTC
AGGGCGTTTTATGGCGGGTCTGCTATGTGGTGCTATCTGACTTTTTGCTGTTCAGCAGTTCCTGCCCTCT
GATTTTCCAGTCTGACCACTTCGGATTATCCCGTGACAGGTCATTCAGACTGGCTAATGCACCCAGTAAG
GCAGCGGTATCATCAACAGGCTTACCCGTCTTACTGTCCCTAGTGCTTGGATTCTCACCAATAAAAAACG
CCCGGCGGCAACCGAGCGTTCTGAACAAATCCAGATGGAGTTCTGAGGTCATTACTGGATCTATCAACAG
GAGTCCAAGCGAGCTCGTAAACTTGGTCTGACAGTTACCAATGCTTAATCAGTGAGGCACCTATCTCAGC
GATCTGTCTATTTCGTTCATCCATAGTTGCCTGACTCCCCGTCGTGTAGATAACTACGATACGGGAGGGC
TTACCATCTGGCCCCAGTGCTGCAATGATACCGCGAGACCCACGCTCACCGGCTCCAGATTTATCAGCAA
TAAACCAGCCAGCCGGAAGGGCCGAGCGCAGAAGTGGTCCTGCAACTTTATCCGCCTCCATCCAGTCTAT
TAATTGTTGCCGGGAAGCTAGAGTAAGTAGTTCGCCAGTTAATAGTTTGCGCAACGTTGTTGCCATTGCT
ACAGGCATCGTGGTGTCACGCTCGTCGTTTGGTATGGCTTCATTCAGCTCCGGTTCCCAACGATCAAGGC
GAGTTACATGATCCCCCATGTTGTGCAAAAAAGCGGTTAGCTCCTTCGGTCCTCCGATCGTTGTCAGAAG
TAAGTTGGCCGCAGTGTTATCACTCATGGTTATGGCAGCACTGCATAATTCTCTTACTGTCATGCCATCC
GTAAGATGCTTTTCTGTGACTGGTGAGTACTCAACCAAGTCATTCTGAGAATAGTGTATGCGGCGACCGA
GTTGCTCTTGCCCGGCGTCAATACGGGATAATACCGCGCCACATAGCAGAACTTTAAAAGTGCTCATCAT
TGGAAAACGTTCTTCGGGGCGAAAACTCTCAAGGATCTTACCGCTGTTGAGATCCAGTTCGATGTAACCC
ACTCGTGCACCCAACTGATCTTCAGCATCTTTTACTTTCACCAGCGTTTCTGGGTGAGCAAAAACAGGAA
GGCAAAATGCCGCAAAAAAGGGAATAAGGGCGACACGGAAATGTTGAATACTCATACTCTTCCTTTTTCA
ATATTATTGAAGCATTTATCAGGGTTATTGTCTCATGAGCGGATACATATTTGAATGTATTTAGAAAAAT
AAACAAATAGGGGTTCCGCGCACATTTCCCATGGTGCCACCTGACGTCTAAGAAACCATTATTATCATGA
CATTAACCTATAAAAATAGGCGTATCACGAGGCAGAATTTCAGATAAAAAAAATCCTTAGCTTTCGCTAA
GGATGATTTCTG
Features (pLannotate 1.2.2; 9 found; start..end, strand, type, name):
     86..799     +  CDS            superfolder GFP: GFP variant that folds robustly even when fused to poorly folded proteins (Pédelacq et al., 2006)
    826..846     +  misc_feature   BioBrick suffix: universal suffix for all parts
    847..906     +  terminator     his operon terminator: This putative transcriptin terminator from the E. coli his operon has a 2-bp deletion introduced during synthesis. Its efficiency has not been determined.
   1209..2159    -  CDS            Rep101: RepA protein needed for replication with the pSC101 origin; rep101
   2207..2429    -  rep_origin     pSC101 ori: low-copy replication origin that requires the Rep101 protein
   2921..3015    -  terminator     lambda t0 terminator: transcription terminator from phage lambda
   3045..3905    -  CDS            AmpR: β-lactamase; bla; confers resistance to ampicillin, carbenicillin, and related antibiotics
   3906..4010    -  promoter       AmpR promoter: bla
   4097..4140    -  terminator     bacterial terminator: putative bacterial transcription terminator
