>Addgene plasmid #101066 | pNO4 | addgene full sequence | sequence record 198246 | Addgene NGS Result
GACGCAGGAAATGTCTAGCATGATTTACAGTATAGGTGTAAGCTGTAATTTACATGTAAAGAAATAAAAA
GGGAGGTTACAACCTATGCGTAAAGGCGAAGAGCTGTTCACTGGTGTCGTCCCTATTCTGGTGGAACTGG
ATGGTGATGTCAACGGTCATAAGTTTTCCGTGCGTGGCGAGGGTGAAGGTGACGCAACTAATGGTAAACT
GACGCTGAAGTTCATCTGTACTACTGGTAAACTGCCGGTACCTTGGCCGACTCTGGTAACGACGCTGACT
TATGGTGTTCAGTGCTTTGCTCGTTATCCGGACCATATGAAGCAGCATGACTTCTTCAAGTCCGCCATGC
CGGAAGGCTATGTGCAGGAACGCACGATTTCCTTTAAGGATGACGGCACGTACAAAACGCGTGCGGAAGT
GAAATTTGAAGGCGATACCCTGGTAAACCGCATTGAGCTGAAAGGCATTGACTTTAAAGAAGACGGCAAT
ATCCTGGGCCATAAGCTGGAATACAATTTTAACAGCCACAATGTTTACATCACCGCCGATAAACAAAAAA
ATGGCATTAAAGCGAATTTTAAAATTCGCCACAACGTGGAGGATGGCAGCGTGCAGCTGGCTGATCACTA
CCAGCAAAACACTCCAATCGGTGATGGTCCTGTTCTGCTGCCAGACAATCACTATCTGAGCACGCAAAGC
GTTCTGTCTAAAGATCCGAACGAGAAACGCGATCATATGGTTCTGCTGGAGTTCGTAACCGCAGCGGGCA
TCACGCATGGTATGGATGAACTGTACAAATGATGAGCCCGTATTTCGCGTAAGGATACTAGTAGCGGCCG
CTGCAGTCCGGCAAAAAAGGGCAAGGTGTCACCACCCTGCCCTTTTTCTTTAAAACCGAAAAGATTACTT
CGCGTTATGCAGGCTTCCTCGCTCACTGACTCGCTGCGCTCGGTCGTTCGGCTGCGGCGAGCGGTATCAG
CTCACTCAAAGGCGGTAATCTCGAGGTTACATTGTCGATCTGTTCATGGTGAACAGCTTTGAATGCACCA
AAAACTCGTAAAAGCTCTGATGTATCTATCTTTTTTACACCGTTTTCATCTGTGCATATGGACAGTTTTC
CCTTTGATATGTAACGGTGAACAGTTGTTCTACTTTTGTTTGTTAGTCTTGATGCTTCACTGATAGATAC
AAGAGCCATAAGAACCTCAGATCCTTCCGTATTTAGCCAGTATGTTCTCTAGTGTGGTTCGTTGTTTTTG
CGTGAGCCATGAGAACGAACCATTGAGATCATACTTACTTTGCATGTCACTCAAAAATTTTGCCTCAAAA
CTGGTGAGCTGAATTTTTGCAGTTAAAGCATCGTGTAGTGTTTTTCTTAGTCCGTTATGTAGGTAGGAAT
CTGATGTAATGGTTGTTGGTATTTTGTCACCATTCATTTTTATCTGGTTGTTCTCAAGTTCGGTTACGAG
ATCCATTTGTCTATCTAGTTCAACTTGGAAAATCAACGTATCAGTCGGGCGGCCTCGCTTATCAACCACC
AATTTCATATTGCTGTAAGTGTTTAAATCTTTACTTATTGGTTTCAAAACCCATTGGTTAAGCCTTTTAA
ACTCATGGTAGTTATTTTCAAGCATTAACATGAACTTAAATTCATCAAGGCTAATCTCTATATTTGCCTT
GTGAGTTTTCTTTTGTGTTAGTTCTTTTAATAACCACTCATAAATCCTCATAGAGTATTTGTTTTCAAAA
GACTTAACATGTTCCAGATTATATTTTATGAATTTTTTTAACTGGAAAAGATAAGGCAATATCTCTTCAC
TAAAAACTAATTCTAATTTTTCGCTTGAGAACTTGGCATAGTTTGTCCACTGGAAAATCTCAAAGCCTTT
AACCAAAGGATTCCTGATTTCCACAGTTCTCGTCATCAGCTCTCTGGTTGCTTTAGCTAATACACCATAA
GCATTTTCCCTACTGATGTTCATCATCTGAGCGTATTGGTTATAAGTGAACGATACCGTCCGTTCTTTCC
TTGTAGGGTTTTCAATCGTGGGGTTGAGTAGTGCCACACAGCATAAAATTAGCTTGGTTTCATGCTCCGT
TAAGTCATAGCGACTAATCGCTAGTTCATTTGCTTTGAAAACAACTAATTCAGACATACATCTCAATTGG
TCTAGGTGATTTTAATCACTATACCAATTGAGATGGGCTAGTCAATGATAATTACATGTCCTTTTCCTTT
GAGTTGTGGGTATCTGTAAATTCTGCTAGACCTTTGCTGGAAAACTTGTAAATTCTGCTAGACCCTCTGT
AAATTCCGCTAGACCTTTGTGTGTTTTTTTTGTTTATATTCAAGTGGTTATAATTTATAGAATAAAGAAA
GAATAAAAAAAGATAAAAAGAATAGATCCCAGCCCTGTGTATAACTCACTACTTTAGTCAGTTCCGCAGT
ATTACAAAAGGATGTCGCAAACGCTGTTTGCTCCTCTACAAAACAGACCTTAAAACCCTAAAGGCTTAAG
TAGCACCCTCGCAAGCTCGGGCAAATCGCTGAATATTCCTTTTGTCTCCGACCATCAGGCACCTGAGTCG
CTGTCTTTTTCGTGACATTCAGTTCGCTGCGCTCACGGCTCTGGCAGTGAATGGGGGTAAATGGCACTAC
AGGCGCCTTTTATGGATTCATGCAAGGAAACTACCCATAATACAAGAAAAGCCCGTCACGGGCTTCTCAG
GGCGTTTTATGGCGGGTCTGCTATGTGGTGCTATCTGACTTTTTGCTGTTCAGCAGTTCCTGCCCTCTGA
TTTTCCAGTCTGACCACTTCGGATTATCCCGTGACAGGTCATTCAGACTGGCTAATGCACCCAGTAAGGC
AGCGGTATCATCAACAGGCTTACCCGTCTTACTGTCCCTAGTGCTTGGATTCTCACCAATAAAAAACGCC
CGGCGGCAACCGAGCGTTCTGAACAAATCCAGATGGAGTTCTGAGGTCATTACTGGATCTATCAACAGGA
GTCCAAGCGAGCTCGTAAACTTGGTCTGACAGTTACCAATGCTTAATCAGTGAGGCACCTATCTCAGCGA
TCTGTCTATTTCGTTCATCCATAGTTGCCTGACTCCCCGTCGTGTAGATAACTACGATACGGGAGGGCTT
ACCATCTGGCCCCAGTGCTGCAATGATACCGCGAGACCCACGCTCACCGGCTCCAGATTTATCAGCAATA
AACCAGCCAGCCGGAAGGGCCGAGCGCAGAAGTGGTCCTGCAACTTTATCCGCCTCCATCCAGTCTATTA
ATTGTTGCCGGGAAGCTAGAGTAAGTAGTTCGCCAGTTAATAGTTTGCGCAACGTTGTTGCCATTGCTAC
AGGCATCGTGGTGTCACGCTCGTCGTTTGGTATGGCTTCATTCAGCTCCGGTTCCCAACGATCAAGGCGA
GTTACATGATCCCCCATGTTGTGCAAAAAAGCGGTTAGCTCCTTCGGTCCTCCGATCGTTGTCAGAAGTA
AGTTGGCCGCAGTGTTATCACTCATGGTTATGGCAGCACTGCATAATTCTCTTACTGTCATGCCATCCGT
AAGATGCTTTTCTGTGACTGGTGAGTACTCAACCAAGTCATTCTGAGAATAGTGTATGCGGCGACCGAGT
TGCTCTTGCCCGGCGTCAATACGGGATAATACCGCGCCACATAGCAGAACTTTAAAAGTGCTCATCATTG
GAAAACGTTCTTCGGGGCGAAAACTCTCAAGGATCTTACCGCTGTTGAGATCCAGTTCGATGTAACCCAC
TCGTGCACCCAACTGATCTTCAGCATCTTTTACTTTCACCAGCGTTTCTGGGTGAGCAAAAACAGGAAGG
CAAAATGCCGCAAAAAAGGGAATAAGGGCGACACGGAAATGTTGAATACTCATACTCTTCCTTTTTCAAT
ATTATTGAAGCATTTATCAGGGTTATTGTCTCATGAGCGGATACATATTTGAATGTATTTAGAAAAATAA
ACAAATAGGGGTTCCGCGCACATTTCCCATGGTGCCACCTGACGTCTAAGAAACCATTATTATCATGACA
TTAACCTATAAAAATAGGCGTATCACGAGGCAGAATTTCAGATAAAAAAAATCCTTAGCTTTCGCTAAGG
ATGATTTCTG
Features (pLannotate 1.2.2; 9 found; start..end, strand, type, name):
     86..799     +  CDS            superfolder GFP: GFP variant that folds robustly even when fused to poorly folded proteins (Pédelacq et al., 2006)
    826..846     +  misc_feature   BioBrick suffix: universal suffix for all parts
    847..904     +  terminator     his operon terminator: This putative transcriptin terminator from the E. coli his operon has a 2-bp deletion introduced during synthesis. Its efficiency has not been determined.
   1207..2157    -  CDS            Rep101: RepA protein needed for replication with the pSC101 origin; rep101
   2205..2427    -  rep_origin     pSC101 ori: low-copy replication origin that requires the Rep101 protein
   2919..3013    -  terminator     lambda t0 terminator: transcription terminator from phage lambda
   3043..3903    -  CDS            AmpR: β-lactamase; bla; confers resistance to ampicillin, carbenicillin, and related antibiotics
   3904..4008    -  promoter       AmpR promoter: bla
   4095..4138    -  terminator     bacterial terminator: putative bacterial transcription terminator
