[The description below was written by a language model from this plasmid's Addgene catalogue record and pLannotate feature annotations shown in this document.]
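Description:
pNO4 is a low-copy bacterial reporter plasmid built on the BioBrick backbone pSB4A3 and intended for synthetic biology work in E. coli. It replicates from the pSC101 origin, which depends on the plasmid-encoded Rep101 (RepA) initiator protein and keeps copy number low. Selection is by ampicillin through a β-lactamase gene driven by its own bla promoter. Transcription terminators, including the lambda t0 terminator downstream of AmpR and a putative bacterial terminator near the cassette boundary, insulate the backbone functions from the reporter unit.

The payload is a superfolder GFP coding sequence of about 720 bp, a robustly folding GFP variant, followed by the BioBrick suffix and a his operon terminator. According to the catalogue entry, sfGFP is placed under a promoter designated PBr_crtE, making the plasmid the output module of a BphP1–PpsR2 system. The associated publication concerns a near-infrared light sensor engineered in E. coli, so fluorescence from this plasmid presumably reports the activity of that light-sensing pathway. The promoter itself was not annotated in either feature table; it would have to lie in the short unannotated stretch upstream of the sfGFP open reading frame. Neither BphP1 nor PpsR2 appears among the annotated features, which suggests the sensor components are supplied from elsewhere, though the record does not say how.

Two sequence records are provided, a depositor sequence and a sequencing-derived one. They differ by only two nucleotides in length, a difference that falls within the his operon terminator, and they otherwise carry identical annotations.
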