Addgene plasmid #101066: pNO4
Purpose: BphP1-PpsR2 reporter plasmid; PBr_crtE-sfGFP
Depositing lab: Jeffrey Tabor. Depositing organization: Rice University. Publication: Engineering an E. coli near-infrared light sensor. Ong NTX, Olson EJ, Tabor JJ. ACS Synth Biol. 2017 Nov 1. doi: 10.1021/acssynbio.7b00289. PubMed 29091422.
Backbone
  Vector backbone: pSB4A3
  Vector type: Bacterial Expression, Synthetic Biology
Growth in bacteria
  Bacterial resistance: Ampicillin, 100 μg/mL
  Growth temperature: 37°C
  Growth strain: DH5alpha
  Copy number: Low Copy
Gene/Insert
  Gene/Insert name: sfGFP
  Species: Synthetic
  Insert size (bp): 720
Terms and licenses: Academic/Nonprofit Terms; Industry Terms: Not Available to Industry
How to cite: pNO4 was a gift from Jeffrey Tabor (Addgene plasmid # 101066 ; http://n2t.net/addgene:101066 ; RRID:Addgene_101066)
